Addgene plasmid #239698: pKG3659_pPV2-rtTA-P2A-iRFP720
Purpose: BsaI Golden Gate assembly plasmid encoding the rtTA-P2A-iRFP720 CDS
Depositing lab: Kate Galloway. Depositing organization: Massachusetts Institute of Technology. Publication: High-resolution profiling reveals coupled transcriptional and translational regulation of transgenes. Peterman EL, Ploessl DS, Love KS, Sanabria V, Daniels RF, Johnstone CP, Godavarti DR, Kabaria SR, Oakes CG, Pai AA, Galloway KE. Nucleic Acids Research, Volume 53, Issue 11, 24 June 2025, gkaf528 10.1093/nar/gkaf528 PubMed 39651241.
Backbone
  Vector backbone: pPV2
  Vector type: Synthetic Biology
Growth in bacteria
  Bacterial resistance: Ampicillin, 100 μg/mL
  Growth temperature: 30°C
  Growth strain: NEB Stable
  Copy number: High Copy
Gene/Insert
  Gene/Insert name: rtTA-P2A-iRFP720
  Species: Synthetic
  Cloning method: Gibson Cloning
Resource information
  A portion of this plasmid was derived from a plasmid made by: Addgene #105840
Terms and licenses: Academic/Nonprofit Terms; Industry Terms: Not Available to Industry
Depositor comments: Please visit https://doi.org/10.1101/2024.11.26.625483 for bioRxiv preprint.
How to cite: pKG3659_pPV2-rtTA-P2A-iRFP720 was a gift from Kate Galloway (Addgene plasmid # 239698 ; http://n2t.net/addgene:239698 ; RRID:Addgene_239698)
