[The description below was written by a language model from this plasmid's Addgene catalogue record and pLannotate feature annotations shown in this document.]
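Description:
pKG3659_pPV2-rtTA-P2A-iRFP720 is a small (about 3.6 kb) synthetic-biology part plasmid built on the pPV2 backbone. It is intended as a donor of a coding sequence for BsaI-based Golden Gate assembly rather than as a stand-alone expression vector. It is propagated in E. coli through a high-copy ColE1/pUC-type origin of replication and selected with ampicillin, using a β-lactamase gene driven by its native bla promoter. These two elements plus the insert account for essentially the whole annotated plasmid.

The payload is a synthetic bicistronic open reading frame, rtTA-P2A-iRFP720. The feature table annotates the first portion as tetR, which fits the TetR-derived DNA-binding domain of the reverse tetracycline-controlled transactivator. The stretch between that feature and iRFP720 is unannotated and presumably holds the rtTA activation domain and the P2A peptide. rtTA binds tet-operator-containing promoters and activates them in the presence of doxycycline. P2A is a ribosome-skipping sequence that lets two separate proteins be produced from one transcript. iRFP720 is a near-infrared fluorescent protein derived from a Rhodopseudomonas palustris bacteriophytochrome that needs biliverdin as a cofactor, so its signal acts as a co-translational proxy for transactivator expression.

No eukaryotic promoter, polyadenylation signal or other regulatory element is annotated, which fits a CDS-only part to be joined with separate promoter and terminator modules during assembly. The BsaI sites are not listed in the feature table. The record states that the insert was introduced by Gibson cloning and that part of the plasmid derives from an earlier deposited plasmid. The associated work concerns transcriptional and translational regulation of transgenes.
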