Features (pLannotate 1.2.2; 5 found; start..end, strand, type, name):
     83..671     +  rep_origin     ori: high-copy-number ColE1/pMB1/pBR322/pUC origin of replication
    702..1319    +  CDS            tetR: TETR2_ECOLX - Experimental evidence at protein level: Swiss-Prot protein existence level 1. TetR is the repressor of the tetracycline resistance element; its N-terminal region forms a helix-turn-helix structure and binds DNA. Binding of tetracycline to TetR reduces the repressor affinity for the tetracycline resistance gene (tetA) promoter operator sites. From Escherichia coli.
   1524..2471    +  CDS            iRFP720: iRFP720 is a basic (constitutively fluorescent) near ir fluorescent protein published in 2013, derived from Rhodopseudomonas palustris. It has low acid sensitivity. It requires the cofactor biliverdin for fluorescence.
   2552..2623    +  promoter       AmpR promoter: bla
   2624..3484    +  CDS            AmpR: β-lactamase; bla; confers resistance to ampicillin, carbenicillin, and related antibiotics
>Addgene plasmid #239698 | pKG3659_pPV2-rtTA-P2A-iRFP720 | addgene full sequence | sequence record 477088 | Addgene NGS Result
ATAATCTCATGACCAAAATCCCTTAACGTGAGTTTTCGTTCCACTGAGCGTCAGACCCCGTAGAAAAGAT
CAAAGGATCTTCTTGAGATCCTTTTTTTCTGCGCGTAATCTGCTGCTTGCAAACAAAAAAACCACCGCTA
CCAGCGGTGGTTTGTTTGCCGGATCAAGAGCTACCAACTCTTTTTCCGAAGGTAACTGGCTTCAGCAGAG
CGCAGATACCAAATACTGTTCTTCTAGTGTAGCCGTAGTTAGGCCACCACTTCAAGAACTCTGTAGCACC
GCCTACATACCTCGCTCTGCTAATCCTGTTACCAGTGGCTGCTGCCAGTGGCGATAAGTCGTGTCTTACC
GGGTTGGACTCAAGACGATAGTTACCGGATAAGTCGCAGCGGTCGGGCTGAACGGGGGGTTCGTGCACAC
AGCCCAGCTTGGAGCGAACGACCTACACCGAACTGAGATACCTACAGCGTGAGCTATGAGAAAGCGCCAC
GCTTCCAGAAGGGAGAAAGGCGGACAGGTATCCGGTAAGCGGCAGGGTCGGAACAGGAGAGCGCACGAGG
GAGCTTCCAGGGGGAAACGCCTGGTATCTTTATAGTCCTGTCGGGTTTCGCCACCTCTGACTTGAGCGTC
GATTTTTGTGATGCTCGTCAGGGGGGCGGAGCCTATGGAAAAACGCCAGCAACGGGTCTCAAATGGCCAC
CATGAGCCGGCTGGACAAGAGCAAAGTGATCAACAGCGCCCTGGAACTGCTGAACGGCGTGGGCATCGAG
GGCCTGACCACCCGGAAGCTGGCCCAGAAACTGGGCGTGGAACAGCCCACCCTGTACTGGCACGTGAAGA
ACAAGCGGGCCCTGCTGGACGCCCTGCCCATCGAGATGCTGGACCGGCACCACACCCACAGCTGCCCTCT
GGAAGGCGAGAGCTGGCAGGACTTCCTGCGGAACAACGCCAAGAGCTACAGATGCGCCCTGCTGAGCCAC
CGGGACGGCGCCAAAGTGCACCTGGGCACCAGACCCACCGAGAAGCAGTACGAGACACTGGAAAACCAGC
TGGCCTTCCTGTGCCAGCAGGGCTTCAGCCTGGAAAACGCCCTGTACGCCCTGAGCGCCGTGGGCCACTT
CACCCTGGGCTGCGTGCTGGAAGAACAGGAACACCAGGTCGCCAAAGAGGAAAGAGAGACACCCACCACC
GACAGCATGCCCCCCCTGCTGAAGCAGGCCATCGAGCTGTTCGACAGACAGGGCGCCGAGCCCGCCTTCC
TGTTCGGCCTGGAACTGATCATCTGCGGCCTCGAGAAGCAGCTGAAGTGCGAGAGCGGCGGACCCACCGA
CGCCCTGGACGACTTCGACCTGGACATGCTGCCCGCCGATGCCCTGGATGATTTTGATCTGGATATGCTC
CCTGCTGACGCTCTCGATGACTTCGATCTCGATATGCTGCCAGGCGCTAGCGGCCGCGGAAGCGGAGCTA
CTAACTTCAGCCTGCTGAAGCAGGCTGGAGACGTGGAGGAGAACCCTGGACCTATGGCGGAAGGATCCGT
CGCCAGGCAGCCTGACCTCTTGACCTGCGACGATGAGCCGATCCATATCCCCGGTGCCATCCAACCGCAT
GGACTGCTGCTCGCCCTCGCCGCCGACATGACGATCGTTGCCGGCAGCGACAACCTTCCCGAACTCACCG
GACTGGCGATCGGCGCCCTGATCGGCCGCTCTGCGGCCGATGTCTTCGACTCGGAGACGCACAACCGTCT
GACGATCGCCTTGGCCGAGCCCGGGGCGGCCGTCGGAGCACCGATCACTGTCGGCTTCACGATGCGAAAG
GACGCAGGCTTCATCGGCTCCTGGCATCGCCATGATCAGCTCATCTTCCTCGAGCTCGAGCCTCCCCAGC
GGGACGTCGCCGAGCCGCAGGCGTTCTTCCGCCGCACCAACAGCGCCATCCGCCGCCTGCAGGCCGCCGA
AACCTTGGAAAGCGCCTGCGCCGCCGCGGCGCAAGAGGTGCGGAAGATTACCGGCTTCGATCGGGTGATG
ATCTATCGCTTCGCCTCCGACTTCAGCGGGTCCGTGATCGCAGAGGATCGGTGCGCCGAGGTCGAGTCAA
AACTAGGCCTGCACTATCCTGCCTCATTCATCCCGGCGCAGGCCCGTCGGCTCTATACCATCAACCCGGT
ACGGATCATTCCCGATATCAATTATCGGCCGGTGCCGGTCACCCCAGACCTCAATCCGGTCACCGGGCGG
CCGATTGATCTTAGCTTCGCCATCCTGCGCAGCGTCTCGCCCAACCATCTGGAGTTCATGCGCAACATAG
GCATGCACGGCACGATGTCGATCTCGATTTTGCGCGGCGAGCGACTGTGGGGATTGATCGTTTGCCATCA
CCGAACGCCGTACTACGTCGATCTCGATGGCCGCCAAGCCTGCGAGCTAGTCGCCCAGGTTCTGGCCTGG
CAGATCGGCGTGATGGAAGAGTAACAACAGAGACCTAGACGTCAGGTGGCACTTTTCGGGGAAATGTGCG
CGGAACCCCTATTTGTTTATTTTTATAAATACATTCAAATATGTATCCGCTCATGAGACAATAACCCTGA
TAAATGCTTCAATAATATTGAAAAAGGAAGAGTATGAGTATTCAACATTTCCGTGTCGCCCTTATTACCT
TTTTTGCGGCATTTTGCCTTCCTGTTTTTGCTCACCCAGAAACGCTGGTGAAAGTAAAAGATGCTGAAGA
TCAGTTGGGTGCACGAGTGGGTTACATCGAACTGGATCTCAACAGCGGTAAGATCCTTGAGAGTTTTCGC
CCCGAAGAACGTTTTCCAATGATGAGCACTTTTAAAGTTCTGCTATGTGGCGCGGTATTATCCCGTGTTG
ACGCCGGGCAAGAGCAACTCGGTCGCCGCATACACTATTCTCAGAATGACTTGGTTGAGTACTCACCAGT
CACAGAAAAGCATCTTACGGATGGCATGACAGTAAGAGAATTATGCAGTGCTGCCATAACCATGAGTGAT
AACACTGCGGCCAACTTACTTCTGACAACGATCGGAGGACCGAAGGAGCTAACCGCTTTTTTGCACAACA
TGGGGGATCATGTAACTCGCCTTGATCGTTGGGAACCGGAGCTGAATGAAGCCATACCAAACGACGAGCG
TGACACCACGATGCCTGTAGCAATGGCAACAACGTTGCGCAAACTATTAACTGGCGAACTACTTACTCTA
GCTTCCCGGCAACAATTAATAGACTGGATGGAGGCGGATAAAGTTGCAGGACCACTTCTGCGCTCGGCCC
TTCCGGCTGGCTGGTTTATTGCTGATAAATCTGGAGCCGGTGAGCGTGGGTATCGCGGTATCATTGCAGC
ACTGGGGCCAGATGGTAAGCCCTCCCGTATCGTAGTTATCTACACGACGGGGAGTCAGGCAACTATGGAT
GAACGAAATAGACAGATCGCTGAGATAGGTGCCTCACTGATTAAGCATTGGTAACTGTCAGACCAAGTTT
ACTCATATATACTTTAGATTGATTTAAAACTTCATTTTTAATTTAAAAGGATCTAGGTGAAGATCCTTTT
TG
